>Addgene plasmid #37626 | pCXLE-gw | depositor full sequence | sequence record 47358 | pCXLE-gw sequence 11898 bps
AATTCAAGCTTCGGGGACTAGTCATATGATAATCAACCTCTGGATTACAAAATTTGTGAAAGATTGACTG
GTATTCTTAACTATGTTGCTCCTTTTACGCTATGTGGATACGCTGCTTTAATGCCTTTGTATCATGCTAT
TGCTTCCCGTATGGCTTTCATTTTCTCCTCCTTGTATAAATCCTGGTTGCTGTCTCTTTATGAGGAGTTG
TGGCCCGTTGTCAGGCAACGTGGCGTGGTGTGCACTGTGTTTGCTGACGCAACCCCCACTGGTTGGGGCA
TTGCCACCACCTGTCAGCTCCTTTCCGGGACTTTCGCTTTCCCCCTCCCTATTGCCACGGCGGAACTCAT
CGCCGCCTGCCTTGCCCGCTGCTGGACAGGGGCTCGGCTGTTGGGCACTGACAATTCCGTGGTGTTGTCG
GGGAAGCTGACGTCCTTTCCATGGCTGCTCGCCTGTGTTGCCACCTGGATTCTGCGCGGGACGTCCTTCT
GCTACGTCCCTTCGGCCCTCAATCCAGCGGACCTTCCTTCCCGCGGCCTGCTGCCGGCTCTGCGGCCTCT
TCCGCGTCTTCGCCTTCGCCCTCAGACGAGTCGGATCTCCCTTTGGGCCGCCTCCCCGCATCGGTAAATT
CACTCCTCAGGTGCAGGCTGCCTATCAGAAGGTGGTGGCTGGTGTGGCCAATGCCCTGGCTCACAAATAC
CACTGAGATCTTTTTCCCTCTGCCAAAAATTATGGGGACATCATGAAGCCCCTTGAGCATCTGACTTCTG
GCTAATAAAGGAAATTTATTTTCATTGCAATAGTGTGTTGGAATTTTTTGTGTCTCTCACTCGGAAGGAC
ATATGGGAGGGCAAATCATTTAAAACATCAGAATGAGTATTTGGTTTAGAGTTTGGCAACATATGCCCAT
ATGCTGGCTGCCATGAACAAAGGTTGGCTATAAAGAGGTCATCAGTATATGAAACAGCCCCCTGCTGTCC
ATTCCTTATTCCATAGAAAAGCCTTGACTTGAGGTTAGATTTTTTTTATATTTTGTTTTGTGTTATTTTT
TTCTTTAACATCCCTAAAATTTTCCTTACATGTTTTACTAGCCAGATTTTTCCTCCTCTCCTGACTACTC
CCAGTCATAGCTGTCCCTCTTCTCTTATGGAGATCCCTCGACCTGCAGCCCAAGCTTGGCGTAATCATGG
TCATAGCTGTTTCCTGTGTGAAATTGTTATCCGCTCACAATTCCACACAACATACGAGCCGGAAGCATAA
AGTGTAAAGCCTGGGGTGCCTAATGAGTGAGCTAACTCACATTAATTGCGTTGCGCTCACTGCCCGCTTT
CCAGTCGGGAAACCTGTCGTGCCAGCGGATCTCAATTCCGATCATATTCAATAACCCTTAATATAACTTC
GTATAATGTATGCTATACGAAGTTATTAGGTCTGAAGAGGAGTTTACGTCCAGCCAAGCTTAGGATCAAT
TCTCATGTTTGACAGCTTATCATCGATAAGCTGATCCTCACAGGCCGCACCCAGCTTTTCTTCCGTTGCC
CCAGTAGCATCTCTGTCTGGTGACCTTGAAGAGGAAGAGGAGGGGTCCCGAGAATCCCCATCCCTACCGT
CCAGCAAAAAGGGGGACGAGGAATTTGAGGCCTGGCTTGAGGCTCAGGACGCAAATCTTGAGGATGTTCA
GCGGGAGTTTTCCGGGCTGCGAGTAATTGGTGATGAGGACGAGGATGGTTCGGAGGATGGGGAATTTTCA
GACCTGGATCTGTCTGACAGCGACCATGAAGGGGATGAGGGTGGGGGGGCTGTTGGAGGGGGCAGGAGTC
TGCACTCCCTGTATTCACTGAGCGTCGTCTAATAAAGATGTCTATTGATCTCTTTTAGTGTGAATCATGT
CTGACGAGGGGCCAGGTACAGGACCTGGAAATGGCCTAGGAGAGAAGGGAGACACATCTGGACCAGAAGG
CTCCGGCGGCAGTGGACCTCAAAGAAGAGGGGGTGATAACCATGGACGAGGACGGGGAAGAGGACGAGGA
CGAGGAGGCGGAAGACCAGGAGCCCCGGGCGGCTCAGGATCAGGGCCAAGACATAGAGATGGTGTCCGGA
GACCCCAAAAACGTCCAAGTTGCATTGGCTGCAAAGGGACCCACGGTGGAACAGGAGCAGGAGCAGGAGC
GGGAGGGGCAGGAGCAGGAGGGGCAGGAGCAGGAGGAGGGGCAGGAGCAGGAGGAGGGGCAGGAGGGGCA
GGAGGGGCAGGAGGGGCAGGAGCAGGAGGAGGGGCAGGAGCAGGAGGAGGGGCAGGAGGGGCAGGAGGGG
CAGGAGCAGGAGGAGGGGCAGGAGCAGGAGGAGGGGCAGGAGGGGCAGGAGCAGGAGGAGGGGCAGGAGG
GGCAGGAGGGGCAGGAGCAGGAGGAGGGGCAGGAGCAGGAGGAGGGGCAGGAGGGGCAGGAGCAGGAGGA
GGGGCAGGAGGGGCAGGAGGGGCAGGAGCAGGAGGAGGGGCAGGAGCAGGAGGGGCAGGAGGGGCAGGAG
GGGCAGGAGCAGGAGGGGCAGGAGCAGGAGGAGGGGCAGGAGGGGCAGGAGGGGCAGGAGCAGGAGGGGC
AGGAGCAGGAGGGGCAGGAGCAGGAGGGGCAGGAGCAGGAGGGGCAGGAGGGGCAGGAGCAGGAGGGGCA
GGAGGGGCAGGAGCAGGAGGGGCAGGAGGGGCAGGAGCAGGAGGAGGGGCAGGAGGGGCAGGAGCAGGAG
GAGGGGCAGGAGGGGCAGGAGCAGGAGGGGCAGGAGGGGCAGGAGCAGGAGGGGCAGGAGGGGCAGGAGC
AGGAGGGGCAGGAGGGGCAGGAGCAGGAGGAGGGGCAGGAGCAGGAGGGGCAGGAGCAGGAGGTGGAGGC
CGGGGTCGAGGAGGCAGTGGAGGCCGGGGTCGAGGAGGTAGTGGAGGCCGGGGTCGAGGAGGTAGTGGAG
GCCGCCGGGGTAGAGGACGTGAAAGAGCCAGGGGGGGAAGTCGTGAAAGAGCCAGGGGGAGAGGTCGTGG
ACGTGGAGAAAAGAGGCCCAGGAGTCCCAGTAGTCAGTCATCATCATCCGGGTCTCCACCGCGCAGGCCC
CCTCCAGGTAGAAGGCCATTTTTCCACCCTGTAGGGGAAGCCGATTATTTTGAATACCACCAAGAAGGTG
GCCCAGATGGTGAGCCTGACGTGCCCCCGGGAGCGATAGAGCAGGGCCCCGCAGATGACCCAGGAGAAGG
CCCAAGCACTGGACCCCGGGGTCAGGGTGATGGAGGCAGGCGCAAAAAAGGAGGGTGGTTTGGAAAGCAT
CGTGGTCAAGGAGGTTCCAACCCGAAATTTGAGAACATTGCAGAAGGTTTAAGAGCTCTCCTGGCTAGGA
GTCACGTAGAAAGGACTACCGACGAAGGAACTTGGGTCGCCGGTGTGTTCGTATATGGAGGTAGTAAGAC
CTCCCTTTACAACCTAAGGCGAGGAACTGCCCTTGCTATTCCACAATGTCGTCTTACACCATTGAGTCGT
CTCCCCTTTGGAATGGCCCCTGGACCCGGCCCACAACCTGGCCCGCTAAGGGAGTCCATTGTCTGTTATT
TCATGGTCTTTTTACAAACTCATATATTTGCTGAGGTTTTGAAGGATGCGATTAAGGACCTTGTTATGAC
AAAGCCCGCTCCTACCTGCAATATCAGGGTGACTGTGTGCAGCTTTGACGATGGAGTAGATTTGCCTCCC
TGGTTTCCACCTATGGTGGAAGGGGCTGCCGCGGAGGGTGATGACGGAGATGACGGAGATGAAGGAGGTG
ATGGAGATGAGGGTGAGGAAGGGCAGGAGTGATGTAACTTGTTAGGAGACGCCCTCAATCGTATTAAAAG
CCGTGTATTCCCCCGCACTAAAGAATAAATCCCCAGTAGACATCATGCGTGCTGTTGGTGTATTTCTGGC
CATCTGTCTTGTCACCATTTTCGTCCTCCCAACATGGGGCAATTGCCGGAACCCTTAATATAACTTCGTA
TAATGTATGCTATACGAAGTTATTAGGTCCCTCGAAGAGGTTCACTAGCGGATCTCAATTGGGCATACCC
ATGTTGTCACGTCACTCAGCTCCGCGCTCAACACCTTCTCGCGTTGGAAAACATTAGCGACATTTACCTG
GTGAGCAATCAGACATGCGACGGCTTTAGCCTGGCCTCCTTAAATTCACCTAAGAATGGGAGCAACCAGC
AGGAAAAGGACAAGCAGCGAAAATTCACGCCCCCTTGGGAGGTGGCGGCATATGCAAAGGATAGCACTCC
CACTCTACTACTGGGTATCATATGCTGACTGTATATGCATGAGGATAGCATATGCTACCCGGATACAGAT
TAGGATAGCATATACTACCCAGATATAGATTAGGATAGCATATGCTACCCAGATATAGATTAGGATAGCC
TATGCTACCCAGATATAAATTAGGATAGCATATACTACCCAGATATAGATTAGGATAGCATATGCTACCC
AGATATAGATTAGGATAGCCTATGCTACCCAGATATAGATTAGGATAGCATATGCTACCCAGATATAGAT
TAGGATAGCATATGCTATCCAGATATTTGGGTAGTATATGCTACCCAGATATAAATTAGGATAGCATATA
CTACCCTAATCTCTATTAGGATAGCATATGCTACCCGGATACAGATTAGGATAGCATATACTACCCAGAT
ATAGATTAGGATAGCATATGCTACCCAGATATAGATTAGGATAGCCTATGCTACCCAGATATAAATTAGG
ATAGCATATACTACCCAGATATAGATTAGGATAGCATATGCTACCCAGATATAGATTAGGATAGCCTATG
CTACCCAGATATAGATTAGGATAGCATATGCTATCCAGATATTTGGGTAGTATATGCTACCCATGGCAAC
ATTAGCCCACCGTGCTCTCAGCGACCTCGTGAATATGAGGACCAACAACCCTGTGCTTGGCGCTCAGGCG
CAAGTGTGTGTAATTTGTCCTCCAGATCGCAGCAATCGCGCCCCTATCTTGGCCCGCCCACCTACTTATG
CAGGTATTCCCCGGGGTGCCATTAGTGGTTTTGTGGGCAAGTGGTTTGACCGCAGTGGTTAGCGGGGTTA
CAATCAGCCAAGTTATTACACCCTTATTTTACAGTCCAAAACCGCAGGGCGGCGTGTGGGGGCTGACGCG
TGCCCCCACTCCACAATTTCAAAAAAAAGAGTGGCCACTTGTCTTTGTTTATGGGCCCCATTGGCGTGGA
GCCCCGTTTAATTTTCGGGGGTGTTAGAGACAACCAGTGGAGTCCGCTGCTGTCGGCGTCCACTCTCTTT
CCCCTTGTTACAAATAGAGTGTAACAACATGGTTCACCTGTCTTGGTCCCTGCCTGGGACACATCTTAAT
AACCCCAGTATCATATTGCACTAGGATTATGTGTTGCCCATAGCCATAAATTCGTGTGAGATGGACATCC
AGTCTTTACGGCTTGTCCCCACCCCATGGATTTCTATTGTTAAAGATATTCAGAATGTTTCATTCCTACA
CTAGTATTTATTGCCCAAGGGGTTTGTGAGGGTTATATTGGTGTCATAGCACAATGCCACCACTGAACCC
CCCGTCCAAATTTTATTCTGGGGGCGTCACCTGAAACCTTGTTTTCGAGCACCTCACATACACCTTACTG
TTCACAACTCAGCAGTTATTCTATTAGCTAAACGAAGGAGAATGAAGAAGCAGGCGAAGATTCAGGAGAG
TTCACTGCCCGCTCCTTGATCTTCAGCCACTGCCCTTGTGACTAAAATGGTTCACTACCCTCGTGGAATC
CTGACCCCATGTAAATAAAACCGTGACAGCTCATGGGGTGGGAGATATCGCTGTTCCTTAGGACCCTTTT
ACTAACCCTAATTCGATAGCATATGCTTCCCGTTGGGTAACATATGCTATTGAATTAGGGTTAGTCTGGA
TAGTATATACTACTACCCGGGAAGCATATGCTACCCGTTTAGGGTTAACAAGGGGGCCTTATAAACACTA
TTGCTAATGCCCTCTTGAGGGTCCGCTTATCGGTAGCTACACAGGCCCCTCTGATTGACGTTGGTGTAGC
CTCCCGTAGTCTTCCTGGGCCCCTGGGAGGTACATGTCCCCCAGCATTGGTGTAAGAGCTTCAGCCAAGA
GTTACACATAAAGGCAATGTTGTGTTGCAGTCCACAGACTGCAAAGTCTGCTCCAGGATGAAAGCCACTC
AGTGTTGGCAAATGTGCACATCCATTTATAAGGATGTCAACTACAGTCAGAGAACCCCTTTGTGTTTGGT
CCCCCCCCGTGTCACATGTGGAACAGGGCCCAGTTGGCAAGTTGTACCAACCAACTGAAGGGATTACATG
CACTGCCCCGCGAAGAAGGGGCAGAGATGTCGTAGTCAGGTTTAGTTCGTCCGGGGCGGGGCATCGATCC
TCTAGAGTCGACGCTAGCGGATCCGCTGCATTAATGAATCGGCCAACGCGCGGGGAGAGGCGGTTTGCGT
ATTGGGCGCTCTTCCGCTTCCTCGCTCACTGACTCGCTGCGCTCGGTCGTTCGGCTGCGGCGAGCGGTAT
CAGCTCACTCAAAGGCGGTAATACGGTTATCCACAGAATCAGGGGATAACGCAGGAAAGAACATGTGAGC
AAAAGGCCAGCAAAAGGCCAGGAACCGTAAAAAGGCCGCGTTGCTGGCGTTTTTCCATAGGCTCCGCCCC
CCTGACGAGCATCACAAAAATCGACGCTCAAGTCAGAGGTGGCGAAACCCGACAGGACTATAAAGATACC
AGGCGTTTCCCCCTGGAAGCTCCCTCGTGCGCTCTCCTGTTCCGACCCTGCCGCTTACCGGATACCTGTC
CGCCTTTCTCCCTTCGGGAAGCGTGGCGCTTTCTCATAGCTCACGCTGTAGGTATCTCAGTTCGGTGTAG
GTCGTTCGCTCCAAGCTGGGCTGTGTGCACGAACCCCCCGTTCAGCCCGACCGCTGCGCCTTATCCGGTA
ACTATCGTCTTGAGTCCAACCCGGTAAGACACGACTTATCGCCACTGGCAGCAGCCACTGGTAACAGGAT
TAGCAGAGCGAGGTATGTAGGCGGTGCTACAGAGTTCTTGAAGTGGTGGCCTAACTACGGCTACACTAGA
AGAACAGTATTTGGTATCTGCGCTCTGCTGAAGCCAGTTACCTTCGGAAAAAGAGTTGGTAGCTCTTGAT
CCGGCAAACAAACCACCGCTGGTAGCGGTGGTTTTTTTGTTTGCAAGCAGCAGATTACGCGCAGAAAAAA
AGGATCTCAAGAAGATCCTTTGATCTTTTCTACGGGGTCTGACGCTCAGTGGAACGAAAACTCACGTTAA
GGGATTTTGGTCATGAGATTATCAAAAAGGATCTTCACCTAGATCCTTTTAAATTAAAAATGAAGTTTTA
AATCAATCTAAAGTATATATGAGTAAACTTGGTCTGACAGTTACCAATGCTTAATCAGTGAGGCACCTAT
CTCAGCGATCTGTCTATTTCGTTCATCCATAGTTGCCTGACTCCCCGTCGTGTAGATAACTACGATACGG
GAGGGCTTACCATCTGGCCCCAGTGCTGCAATGATACCGCGAGACCCACGCTCACCGGCTCCAGATTTAT
CAGCAATAAACCAGCCAGCCGGAAGGGCCGAGCGCAGAAGTGGTCCTGCAACTTTATCCGCCTCCATCCA
GTCTATTAATTGTTGCCGGGAAGCTAGAGTAAGTAGTTCGCCAGTTAATAGTTTGCGCAACGTTGTTGCC
ATTGCTACAGGCATCGTGGTGTCACGCTCGTCGTTTGGTATGGCTTCATTCAGCTCCGGTTCCCAACGAT
CAAGGCGAGTTACATGATCCCCCATGTTGTGCAAAAAAGCGGTTAGCTCCTTCGGTCCTCCGATCGTTGT
CAGAAGTAAGTTGGCCGCAGTGTTATCACTCATGGTTATGGCAGCACTGCATAATTCTCTTACTGTCATG
CCATCCGTAAGATGCTTTTCTGTGACTGGTGAGTACTCAACCAAGTCATTCTGAGAATAGTGTATGCGGC
GACCGAGTTGCTCTTGCCCGGCGTCAATACGGGATAATACCGCGCCACATAGCAGAACTTTAAAAGTGCT
CATCATTGGAAAACGTTCTTCGGGGCGAAAACTCTCAAGGATCTTACCGCTGTTGAGATCCAGTTCGATG
TAACCCACTCGTGCACCCAACTGATCTTCAGCATCTTTTACTTTCACCAGCGTTTCTGGGTGAGCAAAAA
CAGGAAGGCAAAATGCCGCAAAAAAGGGAATAAGGGCGACACGGAAATGTTGAATACTCATACTCTTCCT
TTTTCAATATTATTGAAGCATTTATCAGGGTTATTGTCTCATGAGCGGATACATATTTGAATGTATTTAG
AAAAATAAACAAATAGGGGTTCCGCGCACATTTCCCCGAAAAGTGCCACCTGGGTCGACATTGATTATTG
ACTAGTTATTAATAGTAATCAATTACGGGGTCATTAGTTCATAGCCCATATATGGAGTTCCGCGTTACAT
AACTTACGGTAAATGGCCCGCCTGGCTGACCGCCCAACGACCCCCGCCCATTGACGTCAATAATGACGTA
TGTTCCCATAGTAACGCCAATAGGGACTTTCCATTGACGTCAATGGGTGGAGTATTTACGGTAAACTGCC
CACTTGGCAGTACATCAAGTGTATCATATGCCAAGTACGCCCCCTATTGACGTCAATGACGGTAAATGGC
CCGCCTGGCATTATGCCCAGTACATGACCTTATGGGACTTTCCTACTTGGCAGTACATCTACGTATTAGT
CATCGCTATTACCATGGTCGAGGTGAGCCCCACGTTCTGCTTCACTCTCCCCATCTCCCCCCCCTCCCCA
CCCCCAATTTTGTATTTATTTATTTTTTAATTATTTTGTGCAGCGATGGGGGCGGGGGGGGGGGGGGGGC
GCGCGCCAGGCGGGGCGGGGCGGGGCGAGGGGCGGGGCGGGCGAGGCGGAGAGGTGCGGCGGCAGCCAAT
CAGAGCGGCGCGCTCCGAAAGTTTCCTTTTATGGCGAGGCGGCGGCGGCGGCGGCCCTATAAAAAGCGAA
GCGCGCGGCGGGCGGGAGTCGCTGCGCGCTGCCTTCGCCCCGTGCCCCGCTCCGCCGCCGCCTCGCGCCG
CCCGCCCCGGCTCTGACTGACCGCGTTACTCCCACAGGTGAGCGGGCGGGACGGCCCTTCTCCTCCGGGC
TGTAATTAGCGCTTGGTTTAATGACGGCTTGTTTCTTTTCTGTGGCTGCGTGAAAGCCTTGAGGGGCTCC
GGGAGGGCCCTTTGTGCGGGGGGAGCGGCTCGGGGGGTGCGTGCGTGTGTGTGTGCGTGGGGAGCGCCGC
GTGCGGCTCCGCGCTGCCCGGCGGCTGTGAGCGCTGCGGGCGCGGCGCGGGGCTTTGTGCGCTCCGCAGT
GTGCGCGAGGGGAGCGCGGCCGGGGGCGGTGCCCCGCGGTGCGGGGGGGGCTGCGAGGGGAACAAAGGCT
GCGTGCGGGGTGTGTGCGTGGGGGGGTGAGCAGGGGGTGTGGGCGCGTCGGTCGGGCTGCAACCCCCCCT
GCACCCCCCTCCCCGAGTTGCTGAGCACGGCCCGGCTTCGGGTGCGGGGCTCCGTACGGGGCGTGGCGCG
GGGCTCGCCGTGCCGGGCGGGGGGTGGCGGCAGGTGGGGGTGCCGGGCGGGGCGGGGCCGCCTCGGGCCG
GGGAGGGCTCGGGGGAGGGGCGCGGCGGCCCCCGGAGCGCCGGCGGCTGTCGAGGCGCGGCGAGCCGCAG
CCATTGCCTTTTATGGTAATCGTGCGAGAGGGCGCAGGGACTTCCTTTGTCCCAAATCTGTGCGGAGCCG
AAATCTGGGAGGCGCCGCCGCACCCCCTCTAGCGGGCGCGGGGCGAAGCGGTGCGGCGCCGGCAGGAAGG
AAATGGGCGGGGAGGGCCTTCGTGCGTCGCCGCGCCGCCGTCCCCTTCTCCCTCTCCAGCCTCGGGGCTG
TCCGCGGGGGGACGGCTGCCTTCGGGGGGGACGGGGCAGGGCGGGGTTCGGCTTCTGGCGTGTGACCGGC
GGCTCTAGAGCCTCTGCTAACCATGTTCATGCCTTCTTCTTTTTCCTACAGCTCCTGGGCAACGTGCTGG
TTATTGTGCTGTCTCATCATTTTGGCAAAGAATTATCAAACAAGTTTGTACAAAAAAGCTGAACGAGAAA
CGTAAAATGATATAAATATCAATATATTAAATTAGATTTTGCATAAAAAACAGACTACATAATACTGTAA
AACACAACATATCCAGTCCTATGGGCGGCCGCATTAGGCACCCCAGGCTTTACACTTTATGCTTCCGGCT
CGTATAATGTGTGGATTTTGAGTTAGGATCCGTCGAGATTTTCAGGAGCTAAGGAAGCTAAAATGGAGAA
AAAAATCACTGGATATACCACCGTTGATATATCCCAATGGCATCGTAAAGAACATTTTGAGGCATTTCAG
TCAGTTGCTCAATGTACCTATAACCAGACCGTTCAGCTGGATATTACGGCCTTTTTAAAGACCGTAAAGA
AAAATAAGCACAAGTTTTATCCGGCCTTTATTCACATTCTTGCCCGCCTGATGAATGCTCATCCGGAATT
CCGTATGGCAATGAAAGACGGTGAGCTGGTGATATGGGATAGTGTTCACCCTTGTTACACCGTTTTCCAT
GAGCAAACTGAAACGTTTTCATCGCTCTGGAGTGAATACCACGACGATTTCCGGCAGTTTCTACACATAT
ATTCGCAAGATGTGGCGTGTTACGGTGAAAACCTGGCCTATTTCCCTAAAGGGTTTATTGAGAATATGTT
TTTCGTCTCAGCCAATCCCTGGGTGAGTTTCACCAGTTTTGATTTAAACGTGGCCAATATGGACAACTTC
TTCGCCCCCGTTTTCACCATGGGCAAATATTATACGCAAGGCGACAAGGTGCTGATGCCGCTGGCGATTC
AGGTTCATCATGCCGTTTGTGATGGCTTCCATGTCGGCAGAATGCTTAATGAATTACAACAGTACTGCGA
TGAGTGGCAGGCGGGGCGTAATCTAGAGGATCCGGCTTACTAAAAGCCAGATAACAGTATGCGTATTTGC
GCGCTGATTTTTGCGGTATAAGAATATATACTGATATGTATACCCGAAGTATGTCAAAAAGAGGTATGCT
ATGAAGCAGCGTATTACAGTGACAGTTGACAGCGACAGCTATCAGTTGCTCAAGGCATATATGATGTCAA
TATCTCCGGTCTGGTAAGCACAACCATGCAGAATGAAGCCCGTCGTCTGCGTGCCGAACGCTGGAAAGCG
GAAAATCAGGAAGGGATGGCTGAGGTCGCCCGGTTTATTGAAATGAACGGCTCTTTTGCTGACGAGAACA
GGGGCTGGTGAAATGCAGTTTAAGGTTTACACCTATAAAAGAGAGAGCCGTTATCGTCTGTTTGTGGATG
TACAGAGTGATATTATTGACACGCCCGGGCGACGGATGGTGATCCCCCTGGCCAGTGCACGTCTGCTGTC
AGATAAAGTCCCCCGTGAACTTTACCCGGTGGTGCATATCGGGGATGAAAGCTGGCGCATGATGACCACC
GATATGGCCAGTGTGCCGGTCTCCGTTATCGGGGAAGAAGTGGCTGATCTCAGCCACCGCGAAAATGACA
TCAAAAACGCCATTAACCTGATGTTCTGGGGAATATAAATGTCAGGCTCCCTTATACACAGCCAGTCTGC
AGGTCGACCATAGTGACTGGATATGTTGTGTTTTACAGTATTATGTAGTCTGTTTTTTATGCAAAATCTA
ATTTAATATATTGATATTTATATCATTTTACGTTTCTCGTTCAGCTTTCTTGTACAAAGTGGTTCGAT
Features (pLannotate 1.2.2; 29 found; start..end, strand, type, name):
     31..619     +  misc_feature   WPRE: woodchuck hepatitis virus posttranscriptional regulatory element
    623..703     +  CDS            HBB (fragment): HBB_PONPY - Experimental evidence at transcript level: Swiss-Prot protein existence level 2. Involved in oxygen transport from the lung to the various peripheral tissues. From Pongo pygmaeus (Bornean orangutan).
    774..829     +  polyA_signal   β-globin poly(A) signal: rabbit β-globin polyadenylation signal (Gil and Proudfoot, 1987)
   1212..1234    -  protein_bind   lac operator (fragment): The lac repressor binds to the lac operator to inhibit transcription in E. coli. This inhibition can be relieved by adding lactose or isopropyl-β-D-thiogalactopyranoside (IPTG). lac repressor encoded by lacI
   1238..1268    -  promoter       lac promoter: promoter for the E. coli lac operon
   1283..1304    -  protein_bind   CAP binding site: CAP binding activates transcription in the presence of cAMP. E. coli catabolite activator protein
   1317..1356    -  CDS            lacI (fragment): lac repressor; lacI; The lac repressor binds to the lac operator to inhibit transcription in E. coli. This inhibition can be relieved by adding lactose or isopropyl-β-D-thiogalactopyranoside (IPTG).
   1393..1426    -  protein_bind   loxP: Cre-mediated recombination occurs in the 8-bp core sequence (GCATACAT). Cre recombinase
   1479..1502    +  promoter       tet promoter (fragment): E. coli promoter for tetracycline efflux protein gene
   1505..1849    +  CDS            BRRF2_EBVB9 (fragment): Protein inferred from homology: Swiss-Prot protein existence level 3. From Epstein-Barr virus (strain B95-8) (HHV-4) (Human herpesvirus 4).
   1887..3812    +  CDS            EBNA1: Epstein-Barr nuclear antigen 1, also known as EBNA-1 crucial for latent viral infection, and for episomal amplification of vectors containing the oriP origin (Okita et al., 2013)
   3895..3963    +  CDS            gL (fragment): GL_EBVB9 - Experimental evidence at protein level: Swiss-Prot protein existence level 1. The heterodimer glycoprotein H-glycoprotein L is required for the fusion of viral and plasma membranes leading to virus entry into the host cell. Acts as a functional inhibitor of gH and maintains gH in an inhibited form. Upon binding to host integrins, gL dissociates from gH leading to activation of the viral fusion glycoproteins gB and gH. Fusion of EBV with B-lymphocytes requires the additional receptor- binding protein gp42, which forms a complex with gH/gL. The heterodimer gH/gL targets also host EPHA
   3980..4013    -  protein_bind   loxP: Cre-mediated recombination occurs in the 8-bp core sequence (GCATACAT). Cre recombinase
   4047..4199    +  CDS            gL (fragment): GL_EBVA8 - Experimental evidence at protein level: Swiss-Prot protein existence level 1. The heterodimer glycoprotein H-glycoprotein L is required for the fusion of viral and plasma membranes leading to virus entry into the host cell. Acts as a functional inhibitor of gH and maintains gH in an inhibited form. Upon binding to host integrins, gL dissociates from gH leading to activation of the viral fusion glycoproteins gB and gH. The heterodimer gH/gL targets also host EPHA2 to promote viral entry. From Epstein-Barr virus (strain AG876) (HHV-4) (Human herpesvirus 4).
   4200..5989    +  rep_origin     oriP: Epstein-Barr virus oriP replication origin (Yates et al., 2000)
   6465..6519    -  CDS            lacI (fragment): lac repressor; lacI; The lac repressor binds to the lac operator to inhibit transcription in E. coli. This inhibition can be relieved by adding lactose or isopropyl-β-D-thiogalactopyranoside (IPTG).
   6702..7290    -  rep_origin     ori: high-copy-number ColE1/pMB1/pBR322/pUC origin of replication
   7461..8321    -  CDS            AmpR: β-lactamase; bla; confers resistance to ampicillin, carbenicillin, and related antibiotics
   8322..8426    -  promoter       AmpR promoter: bla
   8457..8836    +  enhancer       CMV enhancer: human cytomegalovirus immediate early enhancer
   8838..9114    +  promoter       chicken β-actin promoter: No description available
   9115..10131   +  intron         chimeric intron: chimera between introns from chicken β-actin and rabbit β-globin
  10190..10308   +  protein_bind   attR1: mutant version of attR; recombination site for the Gateway® LR reaction LR Clonase™
  10339..10369   +  promoter       lac UV5 promoter: E. coli lac promoter with an "up" mutation
  10393..10422   +  promoter       cat promoter (fragment): promoter of the E. coli cat gene encoding chloramphenicol acetyltransferase
  10423..11103   +  CDS            CmR: chloramphenicol acetyltransferase confers resistance to chloramphenicol
  11260..11418   +  CDS            ccdA (fragment): CCDA_ECO57 - Also known as H, letA. Experimental evidence at protein level: Swiss-Prot protein existence level 1. Antitoxin component of a type II toxin-antitoxin (TA) system which inhibits the post-segregational killing (PSK) of plasmid-free cells, also referred to as a plasmid addiction system. Binds to and blocks the activity of CcdB; will also remove bound CcdB protein from the CcdB-GyrA complex by forming a CcdA-CcdB complex, a process termed rejuvenation. Functions as a transcriptional corepressor for the ccdAB operon, repression also requires CcdB (By similarity). From Escherichia coli
  11423..11728   +  CDS            ccdB: CcdB, a bacterial toxin that poisons DNA gyrase; ccdB; Plasmids containing the ccdB gene cannot be propagated in standard E. coli strains.
  11769..11893   -  protein_bind   attR2: mutant version of attR; recombination site for the Gateway® LR reaction LR Clonase™
