[The description below was written by a language model from this plasmid's Addgene catalogue record and pLannotate feature annotations shown in this document.]
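Description:
pCXLE-gw is an empty mammalian expression backbone designed for non-integrating, episomal gene delivery, built on the pCXLE vector with elements derived from pCEP4. The annotated sequence record is 11,898 nt, larger than the 10,184 bp listed for the backbone, which is consistent with the added Gateway cassette. In bacteria it replicates from a high-copy ColE1/pUC-type origin and carries an ampicillin resistance gene. The Gateway cassette adds chloramphenicol resistance and the ccdB gyrase toxin, so the unrecombined vector must be propagated in a ccdB-tolerant strain under dual selection.

Expression is driven by the CAG promoter, annotated here as the CMV enhancer, the chicken β-actin promoter and a chimeric β-actin/β-globin intron. Directly downstream lies the destination cassette, with attR1 and attR2 flanking CmR and ccdB. An LR recombination with an entry clone replaces this cassette with the gene of interest, and loss of ccdB provides counter-selection for recombinants. Because the plasmid is circular, the WPRE and rabbit β-globin polyadenylation signal at the start of the map follow attR2, enhancing transcript processing and terminating the message.

Episomal maintenance in primate cells depends on the Epstein-Barr virus oriP origin and the EBNA1 coding sequence, which together allow replication and retention of the plasmid without chromosomal integration. Two loxP sites in the same orientation flank the EBNA1 region, so Cre recombinase could excise it. Short EBV, lac and tet fragments in the annotation appear to be backbone remnants. No mammalian selection marker is annotated. The associated publication used vectors of this family to generate integration-free human iPS cells from blood cells.
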