Addgene plasmid #37626: pCXLE-gw
Purpose: (Empty Backbone) Non-integrating (episomal) expression vector with Gateway cassette
Depositing lab: Shinya Yamanaka. Depositing organization: Kyoto University, Center for iPS Cell Research and Application. Publication: An Efficient Non-viral Method to Generate Integration-Free Human iPS Cells from Cord Blood and Peripheral Blood Cells. Okita K, Yamakawa T, Matsumura Y, Sato Y, Amano N, Watanabe A, Goshima N, Yamanaka S. Stem Cells. 2012 Nov 29. doi: 10.1002/stem.1293. PubMed 23193063.
Backbone
  Vector backbone: pCXLE
  Backbone size (bp): 10184
  Vector type: Mammalian Expression
Growth in bacteria
  Bacterial resistance: Chloramphenicol and Ampicillin, 25 & 100 μg/mL
  Growth temperature: 37°C
  Growth strain: ccdB Survival
  Copy number: High Copy
Terms and licenses: Academic/Nonprofit Terms; Industry Terms: Not Available to Industry
Depositor comments: pCEP4 is from Invitrogen. CAG Promoter was from Dr. Jun-ichi Miyazaki of Osaka University Graduate School of Medicine. In publication using this plasmid, please cite: Efficient selection for high-expression transfectants with a novel eukaryotic vector. Gene 108:193-200, 1991. Niwa, H., Yamamura, K. & Miyazaki, J. Gateway cassette is from Invitrogen.
How to cite: pCXLE-gw was a gift from Shinya Yamanaka (Addgene plasmid # 37626 ; http://n2t.net/addgene:37626 ; RRID:Addgene_37626)
