>Addgene plasmid #37626 | pCXLE-gw | addgene partial sequence | sequence record 50501 | pCAG-F 5'-GCAACGTGCTGGTTATTGTG-3'
ACATATCCAGTCACTATGGCGGCCGCATTAGGCACCCCAGGCTTTACACTTTATGCTTCCGGCTCGTATA
ATGTGTGGATTTTGAGTTAGGATCCGTCGAGATTTTCAGGAGCTAAGGAAGCTAAAATGGAGAAAAAAAT
CACTGGATATACCACCGTTGATATATCCCAATGGCATCGTAAAGAACATTTTGAGGCATTTCAGTCAGTT
GCTCAATGTACCTATAACCAGACCGTTCAGCTGGATATTACGGCCTTTTTAAAGACCGTAAAGAAAAATA
AGCACAAGTTTTATCCGGTCTTTATTCACATTCTTGCCCGCCTGATGAATGCTCATCCGGAATTCCGTAT
GGCAATGAAAGACGGTGAGCTGGTGATATGGGATAGTGTTCACCCTTGTTACACCGTTTTCCATGAGCAA
ACTGAAACGTTTTCATCGCTCTGGAGTGAATACCACGACGATTTCCGGCAGTTTCTACACATATATTCGC
AAGATGTGGCGTGTTACGGTGAAAACCTGGCCTATTTCCCTAAAGGGTTTATTGAGAATATGTTTTTCGT
CTC
