>Addgene plasmid #37626 | pCXLE-gw | addgene partial sequence | sequence record 51331 | WPRE-R 5'-CATAGCGTAAAAGGAGCAACA-3'
TTGTAATCCAGAGGTTGATTATCATATGACTAGTCCCCGAAGCTTGAATTATCGAACCACTTTGTACAAG
AAAGCTGAACGAGAAACGTAAAATGATATAAATATCAATATATTAAATTAGATTTTGCATAAAAAACAGA
CTACATAATACTGTAAAACACAACATATCCAGTCACTATGGTCGACCTGCAGACTGGCTGTGTATAAGGG
AGCCTGACATTTATATTCCCCAGAACATCAGGTTAATGGCGTTTTTGATGTCATTTTCGCGGTGGCTGAG
ATCAGCCACTTCTTCCCCGATAACGGAGACCGGCACACTGGCCATATCGGTGGTCATCATGCGCCAGCTT
TCATCCCCGATATGCACCACCGGGTAAAGTTCACGGGGGACTTTATCTGACAGCAGACGTGCACTGGCCA
GGGGGATCACCATCCGTCGCCCGGGCGTGTCAATAATATCACTCTGTACATCCACAAACAGACGATAACG
GCTCTCTCTTTTATAGGTGTAAACCTTAAACTGCATTTCACCAGCCCCTGTTCTCGTCAGCAAAAGAGCC
GTTCATTTCAATAAACCGGGCGACCTCAGCCATCCCTTCCTGATTTTCCGCTTTCCAGCGTTCGGCACGC
AGACGACGGGCTTCATTCTGCATGGTTGTGCTTACCAGACCGGAGATATTGACATCATATATGCCTTGAG
CAACTGATAGCTGTCGCTGTCAACTGTCACTGTAATACGCTGCTTCATAGCATACCTCTTTTTGACATAC
TTCGGGTATACATATCAGT
