>Addgene plasmid #37626 | pCXLE-gw | addgene partial sequence | sequence record 98254 | pCAGGS5  5'-ggttcggcttctggcgtgtgacc-3'
CCTCTGCTAACCATGTTCATGCCTTCTTCTTTTTCCTACAGCTCCTGGGCAACGTGCTGGTTATTGTGCT
GTCTCATCATTTTGGCAAAGAATTATCAAACAAGTTTGTACAAAAAAGCTGAACGAGAAACGTAAAATGA
TATAAATATCAATATATTAAATTAGATTTTGCATAAAAAACAGACTACATAATACTGTAAAACACAACAT
ATCCAGTCACTATGGCGGCCGCATTAGGCACCCCAGGCTTTACACTTTATGCTTCCGGCTCGTATAATGT
GTGGATTTTGAGTTAGGATCCGTCGAGATTTTCAGGAGCTAAGGAAGCTAAAATGGAGAAAAAAATCACT
GGATATACCACCGTTGATATATCCCAATGGCATCGTAAAGAACATTTTGAGGCATTTCAGTCAGTTGCTC
AATGTACCTATAACCAGACCGTTCAGCTGGATATTACGGCCTTTTTAAAGACCGTAAAGAAAAATAAGCA
CAAGTTTTATCCGGCCTTTATTCACATTCTTGCCCGCCTGATGAATGCTCATCCGGAATTCCGTATGGCA
ATGAAAGACGGTGAGCTGGTGATATGGGATAGTGTTCACCCTTGTTACACCGTTTTCCATGAGCAAACTG
AAACGTTTTCATCGCTCTGGAGTGAATACCACGACGATTTCCGGCAGTTTCTACACATATATTCGCAAGA
TGTGGCGTGTTACGGTGAAAACCTGGCCTATTTCCCTAAAGGGTTTATTGAGAATATGTTTTTCGTCTCA
GCCAATCCCTGGGTGAGTTTCACCAGTTTTGATTTAAACGTGGCCAATATGGACAACTTCTTCGCCCCCG
TTTTCACCATGGGCAAATATTATACGCAAGGCGACAAGGTGCTGATGCCGCTGGCG
