>Addgene plasmid #37626 | pCXLE-gw | addgene partial sequence | sequence record 98255 | CAT-R 5'-GCAACTGACTGAAATGCCTC-3'
ATGCCATTGGGATATATCAACGGTGGTATATCCAGTGATTTTTTTCTCCATTTTAGCTTCCTTAGCTCCT
GAAAATCTCGACGGATCCTAACTCAAAATCCACACATTATACGAGCCGGAAGCATAAAGTGTAAAGCCTG
GGGTGCCTAATGCGGCCGCCATAGTGACTGGATATGTTGTGTTTTACAGTATTATGTAGTCTGTTTTTTA
TGCAAAATCTAATTTAATATATTGATATTTATATCATTTTACGTTTCTCGTTCAGCTTTTTTGTACAAAC
TTGTTTGATAATTCTTTGCCAAAATGATGAGACAGCACAATAACCAGCACGTTGCCCAGGAGCTGTAGGA
AAAAGAAGAAGGCATGAACATGGTTAGCAGAGGCTCTAGAGCCGCCGGTCACACGCCAGAAGCCGAACCC
CGCCCTGCCCCGTCCCCCCCGAAGGCAGCCGTCCCCCCGCGGACAGCCCCGAGGCTGGAGAGGGAGAAGG
GGACGGCGGCGCGGCGACGCACGAAGGCCCTCCCCGCCCATTTCCTTCCTGCCGGCGCCGCACCGCTTCG
CCCCGCGCCCGCTAGAGGGGGTGCGGCGGCGCCTCCCAGATTTCGGCTCCGCACAGATTTGGGACAAAGG
AAGTCCCTGCGCCCTCTCGCACGATTACCATAAAAGGCAATGGCTGCGGCTCGCCGCGCCTCGACAGCCG
CCGGCGCTCCGGGGGCCGCCGCGCCCCTCCCCCGAGCCCTCCCCGGCCCGAGGCGGCCCCGCCCCGCCCG
GCACCCCCACCTGCCG
